>Addgene plasmid #162753 | pMSCVII-mChe | addgene full sequence | sequence record 321144 | Addgene NGS Result
AATGAAAGACCCCACCTGTAGGTTTGGCAAGCTAGCTTAAGTAACGCCATTTTGCAAGGCATGGAAAATA
CATAACTGAGAATAGAGAAGTTCAGATCAAGGTTAGGAACAGAGAGACAGCAGAATATGGGCCAAACAGG
ATATCTGTGGTAAGCAGTTCCTGCCCCGGCTCAGGGCCAAGAACAGATGGTCCCCAGATGCGGTCCCGCC
CTCAGCAGTTTCTAGAGAACCATCAGATGTTTCCAGGGTGCCCCAAGGACCTGAAATGACCCTGTGCCTT
ATTTGAACTAACCAATCAGTTCGCTTCTCGCTTCTGTTCGCGCGCTTCTGCTCCCCGAGCTCAATAAAAG
AGCCCACAACCCCTCACTCGGCGCGCCAGTCCTCCGATAGACTGCGTCGCCCGGGTACCCGTATTCCCAA
TAAAGCCTCTTGCTGTTTGCATCCGAATCGTGGACTCGCTGATCCTTGGGAGGGTCTCCTCAGATTGATT
GACTGCCCACCTCGGGGGTCTTTCATTTGGAGGTTCCACCGAGATTTGGAGACCCCTGCCCAGGGACCAC
CGACCCCCCCGCCGGGAGGTAAGCTGGCCAGCGGTCGTTTCGTGTCTGTCTCTGTCTTTGTGCGTGTTTG
TGCCGGCATCTAATGTTTGCGCCTGCGTCTGTACTAGTTAGCTAACTAGCTCTGTATCTGGCGGACCCGT
GGTGGAACTGACGAGTTCTGAACACCCGGCCGCAACCCTGGGAGACGTCCCAGGGACTTTGGGGGCCGTT
TTTGTGGCCCGACCTGAGGAAGGGAGTCGATGTGGAATCCGACCCCGTCAGGATATGTGGTTCTGGTAGG
AGACGAGAACCTAAAACAGTTCCCGCCTCCGTCTGAATTTTTGCTTTCGGTTTGGAACCGAAGCCGCGCG
TCTTGTCTGCTGCAGCGCTGCAGCATCGTTCTGTGTTGTCTCTGTCTGACTGTGTTTCTGTATTTGTCTG
AAAATTAGGGCCAGACTGTTACCACTCCCTTAAGTTTGACCTTAGGTCACTGGAAAGATGTCGAGCGGAT
CGCTCACAACCAGTCGGTAGATGTCAAGAAGAGACGTTGGGTTACCTTCTGCTCTGCAGAATGGCCAACC
TTTAACGTCGGATGGCCGCGAGACGGCACCTTTAACCGAGACCTCATCACCCAGGTTAAGATCAAGGTCT
TTTCACCTGGCCCGCATGGACACCCAGACCAGGTCCCCTACATCGTGACCTGGGAAGCCTTGGCTTTTGA
CCCCCCTCCCTGGGTCAAGCCCTTTGTACACCCTAAGCCTCCGCCTCCTCTTCCTCCATCCGCCCCGTCT
CTCCCCCTTGAACCTCCTCGTTCGACCCCGCCTCGATCCTCCCTTTATCCAGCCCTCACTCCTTCTCTAG
GCGCCGGAATTCAGCCACCATGGTGAGCAAGGGCGAGGAGGATAACATGGCCATCATCAAGGAGTTCATG
CGCTTCAAGGTGCACATGGAGGGCTCCGTGAACGGCCACGAGTTCGAGATCGAGGGCGAGGGCGAGGGCC
GCCCCTACGAGGGCACCCAGACCGCCAAGCTGAAGGTGACCAAGGGTGGCCCCCTGCCCTTCGCCTGGGA
CATCCTGTCCCCTCAGTTCATGTACGGCTCCAAGGCCTACGTGAAGCACCCCGCCGACATCCCCGACTAC
TTGAAGCTGTCCTTCCCCGAGGGCTTCAAGTGGGAGCGCGTGATGAACTTCGAGGACGGCGGCGTGGTGA
CCGTGACCCAGGACTCCTCCCTCCAGGACGGCGAGTTCATCTACAAGGTGAAGCTGCGCGGCACCAACTT
CCCCTCCGACGGCCCCGTAATGCAGAAGAAGACCATGGGCTGGGAGGCCTCCTCCGAGCGGATGTACCCC
GAGGACGGCGCCCTGAAGGGCGAGATCAAGCAGAGGCTGAAGCTGAAGGACGGCGGCCACTACGACGCTG
AGGTCAAGACCACCTACAAGGCCAAGAAGCCCGTGCAGCTGCCCGGCGCCTACAACGTCAACATCAAGTT
GGACATCACCTCCCACAACGAGGACTACACCATCGTGGAACAGTACGAACGCGCCGAGGGCCGCCACTCC
ACCGGCGGCATGGACGAGCTGTACAAGTAACTCGAGCCTGCAGGCATGCAAGCTTCAGGTAGCCGGCTAA
CGTTAACAACCGGTACCTCTAGAACTATAGCTAGCATGCGCAAATTTAAAGCGCTGATATCGATAAAATA
AAAGATTTTATTTAGTCTCCAGAAAAAGGGGGGAATGAAAGACCCCACCTGTAGGTTTGGCAAGCTAGCT
TAAGTAACGCCATTTTGCAAGGCATGGAAAATACATAACTGAGAATAGAGAAGTTCAGATCAAGGTTAGG
AACAGAGAGACAGCAGAATATGGGCCAAACAGGATATCTGTGGTAAGCAGTTCCTGCCCCGGCTCAGGGC
CAAGAACAGATGGTCCCCAGATGCGGTCCCGCCCTCAGCAGTTTCTAGAGAACCATCAGATGTTTCCAGG
GTGCCCCAAGGACCTGAAATGACCCTGTGCCTTATTTGAACTAACCAATCAGTTCGCTTCTCGCTTCTGT
TCGCGCGCTTCTGCTCCCCGAGCTCAATAAAAGAGCCCACAACCCCTCACTCGGCGCGCCAGTCCTCCGA
TAGACTGCGTCGCCCGGGTACCCGTGTATCCAATAAACCCTCTTGCAGTTGCATCCGACTTGTGGTCTCG
CTGTTCCTTGGGAGGGTCTCCTCTGAGTGATTGACTACCCGTCAGCGGGGGTCTTTCATGGGTAACAGTT
TCTTGAAGTTGGAGAACAACATTCTGAGGGTAGGAGTCGAATATTAAGTAATCCTGACTCAATTAGCCAC
TGTTTTGAATCCACATACTCCAATACTCCTGAAATAGTTCATTATGGACAGCGCAGAAAGAGCTGGGGAG
AATTGTGAAATTGTTATCCGCTCACAATTCCACACAACATACGAGCCGGAAGCATAAAGTGTAAAGCCTG
GGGTGCCTAATGAGTGAGCTAACTCACATTAATTGCGTTGCGCTCACTGCCCGCTTTCCAGTCGGGAAAC
CTGTCGTGCCAGCTGCATTAATGAATCGGCCAACGCGCGGGGAGAGGCGGTTTGCGTATTGGGCGCTCTT
CCGCTTCCTCGCTCACTGACTCGCTGCGCTCGGTCGTTCGGCTGCGGCGAGCGGTATCAGCTCACTCAAA
GGCGGTAATACGGTTATCCACAGAATCAGGGGATAACGCAGGAAAGAACATGTGAGCAAAAGGCCAGCAA
AAGGCCAGGAACCGTAAAAAGGCCGCGTTGCTGGCGTTTTTCCATAGGCTCCGCCCCCCTGACGAGCATC
ACAAAAATCGACGCTCAAGTCAGAGGTGGCGAAACCCGACAGGACTATAAAGATACCAGGCGTTTCCCCC
TGGAAGCTCCCTCGTGCGCTCTCCTGTTCCGACCCTGCCGCTTACCGGATACCTGTCCGCCTTTCTCCCT
TCGGGAAGCGTGGCGCTTTCTCATAGCTCACGCTGTAGGTATCTCAGTTCGGTGTAGGTCGTTCGCTCCA
AGCTGGGCTGTGTGCACGAACCCCCCGTTCAGCCCGACCGCTGCGCCTTATCCGGTAACTATCGTCTTGA
GTCCAACCCGGTAAGACACGACTTATCGCCACTGGCAGCAGCCACTGGTAACAGGATTAGCAGAGCGAGG
TATGTAGGCGGTGCTACAGAGTTCTTGAAGTGGTGGCCTAACTACGGCTACACTAGAAGAACAGTATTTG
GTATCTGCGCTCTGCTGAAGCCAGTTACCTTCGGAAAAAGAGTTGGTAGCTCTTGATCCGGCAAACAAAC
CACCGCTGGTAGCGGTGGTTTTTTTGTTTGCAAGCAGCAGATTACGCGCAGAAAAAAAGGATCTCAAGAA
GATCCTTTGATCTTTTCTACGGGGTCTGACGCTCAGTGGAACGAAAACTCACGTTAAGGGATTTTGGTCA
TGAGATTATCAAAAAGGATCTTCACCTAGATCCTTTTAAATTAAAAATGAAGTTTTAAATCAATCTAAAG
TATATATGAGTAAACTTGGTCTGACAGTTACCAATGCTTAATCAGTGAGGCACCTATCTCAGCGATCTGT
CTATTTCGTTCATCCATAGTTGCCTGACTCCCCGTCGTGTAGATAACTACGATACGGGAGGGCTTACCAT
CTGGCCCCAGTGCTGCAATGATACCGCGAGACCCACGCTCACCGGCTCCAGATTTATCAGCAATAAACCA
GCCAGCCGGAAGGGCCGAGCGCAGAAGTGGTCCTGCAACTTTATCCGCCTCCATCCAGTCTATTAATTGT
TGCCGGGAAGCTAGAGTAAGTAGTTCGCCAGTTAATAGTTTGCGCAACGTTGTTGCCATTGCTACAGGCA
TCGTGGTGTCACGCTCGTCGTTTGGTATGGCTTCATTCAGCTCCGGTTCCCAACGATCAAGGCGAGTTAC
ATGATCCCCCATGTTGTGCAAAAAAGCGGTTAGCTCCTTCGGTCCTCCGATCGTTGTCAGAAGTAAGTTG
GCCGCAGTGTTATCACTCATGGTTATGGCAGCACTGCATAATTCTCTTACTGTCATGCCATCCGTAAGAT
GCTTTTCTGTGACTGGTGAGTACTCAACCAAGTCATTCTGAGAATAGTGTATGCGGCGACCGAGTTGCTC
TTGCCCGGCGTCAATACGGGATAATACCGCGCCACATAGCAGAACTTTAAAAGTGCTCATCATTGGAAAA
CGTTCTTCGGGGCGAAAACTCTCAAGGATCTTACCGCTGTTGAGATCCAGTTCGATGTAACCCACTCGTG
CACCCAACTGATCTTCAGCATCTTTTACTTTCACCAGCGTTTCTGGGTGAGCAAAAACAGGAAGGCAAAA
TGCCGCAAAAAAGGGAATAAGGGCGACACGGAAATGTTGAATACTCATACTCTTCCTTTTTCAATATTAT
TGAAGCATTTATCAGGGTTATTGTCTCATGAGCGGATACATATTTGAATGTATTTAGAAAAATAAACAAA
TAGGGGTTCCGCGCACATTTCCCCGAAAAGTGCCACCTGACGTCTAAGAAACCATTATTATCATGACATT
AACCTATAAAAATAGGCGTATCACGAGGCCCTTTCGTCTCGCGCGTTTCGGTGATGACGGTGAAAACCTC
TGACACATGCAGCTCCCGGAGACGGTCACAGCTTGTCTGTAAGCGGATGCCGGGAGCAGACAAGCCCGTC
AGGGCGCGTCAGCGGGTGTTGGCGGGTGTCGGGGCTGGCTTAACTATGCGGCATCAGAGCAGATTGTACT
GAGAGTGCACCATATGCGGTGTGAAATACCGCACAGATGCGTAAGGAGAAAATACCGCATCAGGCGCCAT
TCGCCATTCAGGCTGCGCAACTGTTGGGAAGGGCGATCGGTGCGGGCCTCTTCGCTATTACGCCAGCTGG
CGAAAGGGGGATGTGCTGCAAGGCGATTAAGTTGGGTAACGCCAGGGTTTTCCCAGTCACGACGTTGTAA
AACGACGGCGCAAGGAATGGTGCATGCAAGGAGATGGCGCCCAACAGTCCCCCGGCCACGGGGCCTGCCA
CCATACCCACGCCGAAACAAGCGCTCATGAGCCCGAAGTGGCGAGCCCGATCTTCCCCATCGGTGATGTC
GGCGATATAGGCGCCAGCAACCGCACCTGTGGCGCCGGTGATGCCGGCCACGATGCGTCCGGCGTAGAGG
CGATTAGTCCAATTTGTTAAAGACAGGATATCAGTGGTCCAGGCTCTAGTTTTGACTCAACAATATCACC
AGCTGAAGCCTATAGAGTACGAGCCATAGATAAAATAAAAGATTTTATTTAGTCTCCAGAAAAAGGGGGG
Features (pLannotate 1.2.2; 18 found; start..end, strand, type, name):
      1..517     +  LTR            5' LTR: 5' long terminal repeat from murine embryonic stem cell virus
    581..922     +  misc_feature   MESV Ψ: packaging signal of murine embryonic stem cell virus
    989..1405    +  CDS            gag (truncated): truncated Moloney murine leukemia virus (MMLV) gag gene lacking the start codon
   1420..2127    +  CDS            mCherry: mCherry is a basic (constitutively fluorescent) red fluorescent protein published in 2004, derived from Discosoma sp.. It is reported to be a very rapidly-maturing monomer with low acid sensitivity.
   2137..2155    +  misc_feature   MCS (fragment): pUC18/19 multiple cloning site
   2275..2789    +  LTR            3' LTR: 3' long terminal repeat from murine embryonic stem cell virus
   2951..2967    -  protein_bind   lac operator: The lac repressor binds to the lac operator to inhibit transcription in E. coli. This inhibition can be relieved by adding lactose or isopropyl-β-D-thiogalactopyranoside (IPTG). lac repressor encoded by lacI
   2975..3005    -  promoter       lac promoter: promoter for the E. coli lac operon
   3020..3041    -  protein_bind   CAP binding site: CAP binding activates transcription in the presence of cAMP. E. coli catabolite activator protein
   3054..3146    -  CDS            lacI (fragment): lac repressor; lacI; The lac repressor binds to the lac operator to inhibit transcription in E. coli. This inhibition can be relieved by adding lactose or isopropyl-β-D-thiogalactopyranoside (IPTG).
   3329..3917    -  rep_origin     ori: high-copy-number ColE1/pMB1/pBR322/pUC origin of replication
   4088..4948    -  CDS            AmpR: β-lactamase; bla; confers resistance to ampicillin, carbenicillin, and related antibiotics
   4949..5053    -  promoter       AmpR promoter: bla
   5148..5183    +  CDS            rop (fragment): Rop protein, which maintains plasmids at low copy number; rop
   5285..5384    +  misc_feature   bom (fragment): basis of mobility region from pBR322
   5390..5539    -  CDS            lacZα (fragment): LacZα fragment of β-galactosidase; lacZ fragment
   5539..5740    -  CDS            TcR (fragment): tetracycline efflux protein; tet; confers resistance to tetracycline
   5741..5839    +  CDS            env (fragment): murine leukemia virus gPr80 envelope polyprotein precursor; env; proteolytically cleaved into gp70SU and p15TM subunits
