[The description below was written by a language model from this plasmid's Addgene catalogue record and pLannotate feature annotations shown in this document.]
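Description:
pMSCVII-mChe is a gammaretroviral transfer plasmid of 5,880 nt built on the pMSCVII backbone, a murine stem cell virus (MSCV)-type vector for delivering and expressing genes in mammalian cells. It is maintained in E. coli through a high-copy ColE1/pUC-type origin and selected with ampicillin via the β-lactamase gene and its native promoter. The rest of the bacterial backbone carries only non-functional remnants typical of older cloning vectors: a lac promoter/operator with a CAP site, and fragments of lacI, lacZα, rop, bom and the tetracycline resistance gene. A short env fragment lies just upstream of the 5' LTR.

The viral cassette is bounded by 5' and 3' long terminal repeats from murine embryonic stem cell virus. Downstream of the 5' LTR lie the Ψ packaging signal and a truncated MMLV gag segment lacking its start codon, an arrangement that generally extends the packaging region and improves encapsidation of the genomic RNA without producing Gag protein. The mCherry coding sequence, inserted by Gibson assembly, follows directly and is trailed by a small multiple cloning site fragment before the 3' LTR. No internal promoter or IRES is annotated, so mCherry expression is presumably driven by the 5' LTR. Because the plasmid encodes no functional gag, pol or env, these must be supplied in trans by packaging cells or helper plasmids to produce replication-defective particles.

The stated purpose is retroviral expression of the monomeric red fluorescent protein mCherry, allowing stable marking of transduced cells. The associated publication describes a multiplex T-cell stimulation assay using reporter-based detection, though the record does not spell out this plasmid's specific role in it.
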