Addgene plasmid #162753: pMSCVII-mChe
Purpose: Retroviral (MSCV) expression of mCherry fluorescent protein
Depositing lab: Maki Nakayama. Depositing organization: University of Colorado Denver and Anschutz Medical Campus. Publication: Multiplex T-cell Stimulation Assay Utilizing a T-cell Activation Reporter-based Detection System. Landry LG, Mann SE, Anderson AM, Nakayama M. Bio Protoc. 2021 Jan 20;11(2):e3883. doi: 10.21769/BioProtoc.3883. eCollection 2021 Jan 20. PubMed 33732772.
Backbone
  Vector backbone: pMSCVII
  Backbone manufacturer: Maki Nakayama
  Vector type: Mammalian Expression, Retroviral
Growth in bacteria
  Bacterial resistance: Ampicillin, 100 μg/mL
  Growth temperature: 37°C
  Growth strain: NEB Stable
  Copy number: High Copy
Gene/Insert
  Gene/Insert name: mCherry
  Species: Other
  Cloning method: Gibson Cloning
  Sequencing primers: 5′ 5pMIG; 3′ 3LTR-2
Terms and licenses: Academic/Nonprofit Terms; Industry Terms: Not Available to Industry
How to cite: pMSCVII-mChe was a gift from Maki Nakayama (Addgene plasmid # 162753 ; http://n2t.net/addgene:162753 ; RRID:Addgene_162753)
